Addgene plasmid #154155: pKM52
Purpose: Firefly luciferase under the control of the Drosophila melanogaster minimal Hsp70 promoter with 8 copies of the Aedes aegypti Rel2 NF-κB site
Depositing lab: Kevin Maringer. Depositing organization: University of Surrey. Publication: Imd pathway-specific immune assays reveal NF-kappaB stimulation by viral RNA PAMPs in Aedes aegypti Aag2 cells. Russell TA, Ayaz A, Davidson AD, Fernandez-Sesma A, Maringer K. PLoS Negl Trop Dis. 2021 Feb 16;15(2):e0008524. doi: 10.1371/journal.pntd.0008524. PubMed 33591970.
Backbone
  Vector backbone: pLUC-MCS
  Vector type: Luciferase
Growth in bacteria
  Bacterial resistance: Ampicillin, 100 μg/mL
  Growth temperature: 37°C
  Growth strain: DH5alpha
  Copy number: High Copy
Gene/Insert
  Gene/Insert name: Firefly luciferase
  Species: Other
  Promoter: Drosophila melanogaster minimal Hsp70 promoter with 8 copies of the Aedes aegypti Rel2 NF-κB site
  Cloning method: Ligation Independent Cloning
  Sequencing primers: 5′ unknown
Terms and licenses: Academic/Nonprofit Terms; Industry Terms: Not Available to Industry
How to cite: pKM52 was a gift from Kevin Maringer (Addgene plasmid # 154155 ; http://n2t.net/addgene:154155 ; RRID:Addgene_154155)
