[The description below was written by a language model from this plasmid's Addgene catalogue record and pLannotate feature annotations shown in this document.]
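Description:
pKM52 is a firefly luciferase reporter plasmid built on the pLUC-MCS backbone and designed to read out NF-κB-type transcriptional activity in mosquito cells. It is about 5.9 kb and is propagated in E. coli as a high-copy plasmid. A ColE1/pUC-type origin drives replication, and a β-lactamase gene with its own promoter provides ampicillin selection. Remnants of the pBR322 bom region and a short rop fragment are also annotated in the backbone.

The reporter cassette places the Photinus pyralis luciferase coding sequence downstream of a minimal Drosophila melanogaster Hsp70 promoter, annotated as a fragment of the hsp70Bb promoter. According to the catalogue entry, this promoter is fused to eight copies of the Aedes aegypti Rel2 NF-κB binding site. The automated feature table does not mark these repeats individually. They presumably lie in the unannotated stretch just upstream of the promoter fragment. A minimal promoter has little basal activity on its own, so luciferase output should depend largely on Rel2 binding to the multimerised sites. Rel2 is the NF-κB factor of the Imd immune pathway.

An SV40 poly(A) signal sits upstream of the promoter, an arrangement commonly used to block read-through transcription from the backbone. Downstream of luciferase, the SV40 small t intron and a second SV40 poly(A) signal provide mRNA processing. The annotated small t, large T, NLS and VP1 fragments appear to be incidental parts of these SV40-derived segments rather than expressed products.

The associated publication title indicates use in Imd pathway-specific immune assays in Aedes aegypti Aag2 cells, measuring NF-κB stimulation by stimuli such as viral RNA.
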