Features (pLannotate 1.2.2; 16 found; start..end, strand, type, name):
     32..136     +  promoter       AmpR promoter: bla
    137..997     +  CDS            AmpR: β-lactamase; bla; confers resistance to ampicillin, carbenicillin, and related antibiotics
   1168..1756    +  rep_origin     ori: high-copy-number ColE1/pMB1/pBR322/pUC origin of replication
   1942..2082    -  misc_feature   bom: basis of mobility region from pBR322
   2184..2223    -  CDS            rop (fragment): Rop protein, which maintains plasmids at low copy number; rop
   2225..2301    +  CDS            large T antigen (fragment): large T antigen from SV40 (simian virus 40)
   2321..2455    +  polyA_signal   SV40 poly(A) signal: SV40 polyadenylation signal
   2706..2931    +  promoter       hsp70 promoter (fragment): Drosophila melanogaster hsp70Bb promoter
   2946..2964    +  rep_origin     ori (fragment): high-copy-number ColE1/pMB1/pBR322/pUC origin of replication
   3016..4665    +  CDS            LUCI_PHOPY: Experimental evidence at protein level: Swiss-Prot protein existence level 1. Produces green light with a wavelength of 562 nm. From Photinus pyralis (Common eastern firefly) (Lampyris pyralis).
   4723..4797    +  CDS            small t antigen (fragment): SV40 (simian virus 40) small t antigen
   4799..4864    +  intron         small t intron: SV40 (simian virus 40) small t antigen intron
   4994..5014    +  CDS            SV40 NLS: nuclear localization signal of SV40 (simian virus 40) large T antigen
   5333..5416    +  CDS            large T antigen (fragment): large T antigen from SV40 (simian virus 40)
   5439..5573    +  polyA_signal   SV40 poly(A) signal: SV40 polyadenylation signal
   5526..5846    -  CDS            VP1_POVLY (fragment): Experimental evidence at protein level: Swiss-Prot protein existence level 1. Forms an icosahedral capsid with a T=7 symmetry and a 40 nm diameter. The capsid is composed of 72 pentamers linked to each other by disulfide bonds and associated with VP2 or VP3 proteins. Interacts with a N-linked glycoprotein containing sialic acids on the cell surface to provide virion attachment to target cell. Once attached, the virion is internalized by endocytosis and traffics to the endoplasmic reticulum. Inside the endoplasmic reticulum, the protein folding machinery isomerizes VP1 interpentamer disulfide b
>Addgene plasmid #154155 | pKM52 | addgene full sequence | sequence record 309312 | Addgene NGS Result
GACGTCAGGTGGCACTTTTCGGGGAAATGTGCGCGGAACCCCTATTTGTTTATTTTTCTAAATACATTCA
AATATGTATCCGCTCATGAGACAATAACCCTGATAAATGCTTCAATAATATTGAAAAAGGAAGAGTATGA
GTATTCAACATTTCCGTGTCGCCCTTATTCCCTTTTTTGCGGCATTTTGCCTTCCTGTTTTTGCTCACCC
AGAAACGCTGGTGAAAGTAAAAGATGCTGAAGATCAGTTGGGTGCACGAGTGGGTTACATCGAACTGGAT
CTCAACAGCGGTAAGATCCTTGAGAGTTTTCGCCCCGAAGAACGTTTTCCAATGATGAGCACTTTTAAAG
TTCTGCTATGTGGCGCGGTATTATCCCGTATTGACGCCGGGCAAGAGCAACTCGGTCGCCGCATACACTA
TTCTCAGAATGACTTGGTTGAGTACTCACCAGTCACAGAAAAGCATCTTACGGATGGCATGACAGTAAGA
GAATTATGCAGTGCTGCCATAACCATGAGTGATAACACTGCGGCCAACTTACTTCTGACAACGATCGGAG
GACCGAAGGAGCTAACCGCTTTTTTGCACAACATGGGGGATCATGTAACTCGCCTTGATCGTTGGGAACC
GGAGCTGAATGAAGCCATACCAAACGACGAGCGTGACACCACGATGCCTGTAGCAATGGCAACAACGTTG
CGCAAACTATTAACTGGCGAACTACTTACTCTAGCTTCCCGGCAACAATTAATAGACTGGATGGAGGCGG
ATAAAGTTGCAGGACCACTTCTGCGCTCGGCCCTTCCGGCTGGCTGGTTTATTGCTGATAAATCTGGAGC
CGGTGAGCGTGGGTCTCGCGGTATCATTGCAGCACTGGGGCCAGATGGTAAGCCCTCCCGTATCGTAGTT
ATCTACACGACGGGGAGTCAGGCAACTATGGATGAACGAAATAGACAGATCGCTGAGATAGGTGCCTCAC
TGATTAAGCATTGGTAACTGTCAGACCAAGTTTACTCATATATACTTTAGATTGATTTAAAACTTCATTT
TTAATTTAAAAGGATCTAGGTGAAGATCCTTTTTGATAATCTCATGACCAAAATCCCTTAACGTGAGTTT
TCGTTCCACTGAGCGTCAGACCCCGTAGAAAAGATCAAAGGATCTTCTTGAGATCCTTTTTTTCTGCGCG
TAATCTGCTGCTTGCAAACAAAAAAACCACCGCTACCAGCGGTGGTTTGTTTGCCGGATCAAGAGCTACC
AACTCTTTTTCCGAAGGTAACTGGCTTCAGCAGAGCGCAGATACCAAATACTGTTCTTCTAGTGTAGCCG
TAGTTAGGCCACCACTTCAAGAACTCTGTAGCACCGCCTACATACCTCGCTCTGCTAATCCTGTTACCAG
TGGCTGCTGCCAGTGGCGATAAGTCGTGTCTTACCGGGTTGGACTCAAGACGATAGTTACCGGATAAGGC
GCAGCGGTCGGGCTGAACGGGGGGTTCGTGCACACAGCCCAGCTTGGAGCGAACGACCTACACCGAACTG
AGATACCTACAGCGTGAGCTATGAGAAAGCGCCACGCTTCCCGAAGGGAGAAAGGCGGACAGGTATCCGG
TAAGCGGCAGGGTCGGAACAGGAGAGCGCACGAGGGAGCTTCCAGGGGGAAACGCCTGGTATCTTTATAG
TCCTGTCGGGTTTCGCCACCTCTGACTTGAGCGTCGATTTTTGTGATGCTCGTCAGGGGGGCGGAGCCTA
TGGAAAAACGCCAGCAACGCGGCCTTTTTACGGTTCCTGGCCTTTTGCTGGCCTTTTGCTCACATGTTCT
TTCCTGCGTTATCCCCTGATTCTGTGGATAACCGTATTACCGCCTTTGAGTGAGCTGATACCGCTCGCCG
CAGCCGAACGACCGAGCGCAGCGAGTCAGTGAGCGAGGAAGCGGAAGAGCGCCTGATGCGGTATTTTCTC
CTTACGCATCTGTGCGGTATTTCACACCGCATATGGTGCACTCTCAGTACAATCTGCTCTGATGCCGCAT
AGTTAAGCCAGTATACACTCCGCTATCGCTACGTGACTGGGTCATGGCTGCGCCCCGACACCCGCCAACA
CCCGCTGACGCGCCCTGACGGGCTTGTCTGCTCCCGGCATCCGCTTACAGACAAGCTGTGACCGTCTCCG
GGAGCTGCATGTGTCAGAGGTTTTCACCGTCATCACCGAAACGCGCGAGGCAGGATCAGCCATATCACAT
TTGTAGAGGTTTTACTTGCTTTAAAAAACCTCCCACACCTCCCCCTGAACCTGAAACATAAAATGAATGC
AATTGTTGTTAACTTGTTTATTGCAGCTTATAATGGTTACAAATAAAGCAATAGCATCACAAATTTCACA
AATAAAGCATTTTTTTCACTGCATTCTAGTTGTGGTTTGTCCAAACTCATCAATGTATCTTATCATGTCT
GGATCCAAGCTTCCCGGGCAGATCTCTCGAGGTCGACCCGGGGATCCACGCTTTCGGTGATTTACGCACC
ACGCTTTCGGTGATTTACGCACCACGCTTTCGGTGATTTACGCACCACGCTTTCGGTGATTTACGCACAA
TTCACGCTTTCGGTGATTTACGCACCACGCTTTCGGTGATTTACGCACCACGCTTTCGGTGATTTACGCA
CCACGCTTTCGGTGATTTACGCACAGCTTAATTAGATCTAATTCGCCGGAGTATAAATAGAGGCGCTTCG
TCTACGGAGCGACAATTCAATTCAAACAAGCAAAGTGAACACGTCGCTAAGCGAAAGCTAAGCAAATAAA
CAAGCGCAGCTGAACAAGCTAAACAATCTGCAGTAAAGTGCAAGTTAAAGTGAATCAATTAAAAGTAACC
AGCAACCAAGTAAATCAACTGCAACTACTGAGATCTGCCAAGAAGTAATTATTGAATACAATATAAAGCA
TATAAACAGCCCAGCTTGGAGCGAGTGACCATGGGAGCTCGAATTCCAGCTTGGCATTCCGGTACTGTTG
GTAAAATGGAAGACGCCAAAAACATAAAGAAAGGCCCGGCGCCATTCTATCCTCTAGAGGATGGAACCGC
TGGAGAGCAACTGCATAAGGCTATGAAGAGATACGCCCTGGTTCCTGGAACAATTGCTTTTACAGATGCA
CATATCGAGGTGAACATCACGTACGCGGAATACTTCGAAATGTCCGTTCGGTTGGCAGAAGCTATGAAAC
GATATGGGCTGAATACAAATCACAGAATCGTCGTATGCAGTGAAAACTCTCTTCAATTCTTTATGCCGGT
GTTGGGCGCGTTATTTATCGGAGTTGCAGTTGCGCCCGCGAACGACATTTATAATGAACGTGAATTGCTC
AACAGTATGAACATTTCGCAGCCTACCGTAGTGTTTGTTTCCAAAAAGGGGTTGCAAAAAATTTTGAACG
TGCAAAAAAAATTACCAATAATCCAGAAAATTATTATCATGGATTCTAAAACGGATTACCAGGGATTTCA
GTCGATGTACACGTTCGTCACATCTCATCTACCTCCCGGTTTTAATGAATACGATTTTGTACCAGAGTCC
TTTGATCGTGACAAAACAATTGCACTGATAATGAATTCCTCTGGATCTACTGGGTTACCTAAGGGTGTGG
CCCTTCCGCATAGAACTGCCTGCGTCAGATTCTCGCATGCCAGAGATCCTATTTTTGGCAATCAAATCAT
TCCGGATACTGCGATTTTAAGTGTTGTTCCATTCCATCACGGTTTTGGAATGTTTACTACACTCGGATAT
TTGATATGTGGATTTCGAGTCGTCTTAATGTATAGATTTGAAGAAGAGCTGTTTTTACGATCCCTTCAGG
ATTACAAAATTCAAAGTGCGTTGCTAGTACCAACCCTATTTTCATTCTTCGCCAAAAGCACTCTGATTGA
CAAATACGATTTATCTAATTTACACGAAATTGCTTCTGGGGGCGCACCTCTTTCGAAAGAAGTCGGGGAA
GCGGTTGCAAAACGCTTCCATCTTCCAGGGATACGACAAGGATATGGGCTCACTGAGACTACATCAGCTA
TTCTGATTACACCCGAGGGGGATGATAAACCGGGCGCGGTCGGTAAAGTTGTTCCATTTTTTGAAGCGAA
GGTTGTGGATCTGGATACCGGGAAAACGCTGGGCGTTAATCAGAGAGGCGAATTATGTGTCAGAGGACCT
ATGATTATGTCCGGTTATGTAAACAATCCGGAAGCGACCAACGCCTTGATTGACAAGGATGGATGGCTAC
ATTCTGGAGACATAGCTTACTGGGACGAAGACGAACACTTCTTCATAGTTGACCGCTTGAAGTCTTTAAT
TAAATACAAAGGATATCAGGTGGCCCCCGCTGAATTGGAATCGATATTGTTACAACACCCCAACATCTTC
GACGCGGGCGTGGCAGGTCTTCCCGACGATGACGCCGGTGAACTTCCCGCCGCCGTTGTTGTTTTGGAGC
ACGGAAAGACGATGACGGAAAAAGAGATCGTGGATTACGTCGCCAGTCAAGTAACAACCGCGAAAAAGTT
GCGCGGAGGAGTTGTGTTTGTGGACGAAGTACCGAAAGGTCTTACCGGAAAACTCGACGCAAGAAAAATC
AGAGAGATCCTCATAAAGGCCAAGAAGGGCGGAAAGTCCAAATTGTAAAATGTAACTGTATTCAGCGATG
ACGAAATTCTTAGCTATTGTAATACTCTAGAGGATCTTTGTGAAGGAACCTTACTTCTGTGGTGTGACAT
AATTGGACAAACTACCTACAGAGATTTAAAGCTCTAAGGTAAATATAAAATTTTTAAGTGTATAATGTGT
TAAACTACTGATTCTAATTGTTTGTGTATTTTAGATTCCAACCTATGGAACTGATGAATGGGAGCAGTGG
TGGAATGCCTTTAATGAGGAAAACCTGTTTTGCTCAGAAGAAATGCCATCTAGTGATGATGAGGCTACTG
CTGACTCTCAACATTCTACTCCTCCAAAAAAGAAGAGAAAGGTAGAAGACCCCAAGGACTTTCCTTCAGA
ATTGCTAAGTTTTTTGAGTCATGCTGTGTTTAGTAATAGAACTCTTGCTTGCTTTGCTATTTACACCACA
AAGGAAAAAGCTGCACTGCTATACAAGAAAATTATGGAAAAATATTCTGTAACCTTTATAAGTAGGCATA
ACAGTTATAATCATAACATACTGTTTTTTCTTACTCCACACAGGCATAGAGTGTCTGCTATTAATAACTA
TGCTCAAAAATTGTGTACCTTTAGCTTTTTAATTTGTAAAGGGGTTAATAAGGAATATTTGATGTATAGT
GCCTTGACTAGAGATCATAATCAGCCATACCACATTTGTAGAGGTTTTACTTGCTTTAAAAAACCTCCCA
CACCTCCCCCTGAACCTGAAACATAAAATGAATGCAATTGTTGTTGTTAACTTGTTTATTGCAGCTTATA
ATGGTTACAAATAAAGCAATAGCATCACAAATTTCACAAATAAAGCATTTTTTTCACTGCATTCTAGTTG
TGGTTTGTCCAAACTCATCAATGTATCTTATCATGTCTGGATCCCCAGGAAGCTCCTCTGTGTCCTCATA
AACCCTAACCTCCTCTACTTGAGAGGACATTCCAATCATAGGCTGCCCATCCACCCTCTGTGTCCTCCTG
TTAATTAGGTCACTTAACAAAAAGGAAATTGGGTAGGGGTTTTTCACAGACCGCTTTCTAAGGGTAATTT
TAAAATATCTGGGAAGTCCCTTCCACTGCTGTGTTCCAGAAGTGTTGGTAAACAGCCCACAAATGTCAAC
AGCAGAAACATACAAGCTGTCAGCTTTGCACAAGGGCCTCGTGATACGCCTATTTTTATAGGTTAATGTC
ATGATAATAATGGTTTCTTA
